>Addgene plasmid #182712 | pPBO.ACT002 | addgene full sequence | sequence record 366427 | Addgene NGS Result
CGGGAAACGTCTTGCTCTAGGCCGCGATTAAATTCCAACATGGATGCTGATTTATATGGGTATAAATGGG
CTCGCGATAATGTCGGGCAATCAGGTGCGACAATCTATCGATTGTATGGGAAGCCCGATGCGCCAGAGTT
GTTTCTGAAACATGGCAAAGGTAGCGTTGCCAATGATGTTACAGATGAGATGGTCAGACTAAACTGGCTG
ACGGAATTTATGCCTCTTCCGACCATCAAGCATTTTATCCGTACTCCTGATGATGCATGGTTACTCACCA
CTGCGATCCCCGGGAAAACAGCATTCCAGGTATTAGAAGAATATCCTGATTCAGGTGAAAATATTGTTGA
TGCGCTGGCAGTGTTCCTGCGCCGGTTGCATTCGATTCCTGTTTGTAATTGTCCTTTTAACAGCGATCGC
GTATTTCGTCTCGCTCAGGCGCAATCACGAATGAATAACGGTTTGGTTGATGCGAGTGATTTTGATGACG
AGCGTAATGGCTGGCCTGTTGAACAAGTCTGGAAAGAAATGCATAAACTTTTGCCATTCTCACCGGATTC
AGTCGTCACTCATGGTGATTTCTCACTTGATAACCTTATTTTTGACGAGGGGAAATTAATAGGTTGTATT
GATGTTGGACGAGTCGGAATCGCAGACCGATACCAGGATCTTGCCATCCTATGGAACTGCCTCGGTGAGT
TTTCTCCTTCATTACAGAAACGGCTTTTTCAAAAATATGGTATTGATAATCCTGATATGAATAAATTGCA
GTTTCATTTGATGCTCGATGAGTTTTTCTAATTTGATATCGAGCTCGCTTGGACTCCTGTTGATAGATCC
AGTAATGACCTCAGAACTCCATCTGGATTTGTTCAGAACGCTCGGTTGCCGCCGGGCGTTTTTTATTGGT
GAGAATCCAAGCACTAGTAACAACTTATATCGTATGGGGCTGACTTCAGGTGCTACATTTGAAGAGATAA
ATTGCACTGAAATCTAGAAATATTTTATCTGATTAATAAGATGATCTTCTTGAGATCGTTTTGGTCTGCG
CGTAATCTCTTGCTCTGAAAACGAAAAAACCGCCTTGCAGGGCGGTTTTTCGAAGGTTCTCTGAGCTACC
AACTCTTTGAACCGAGGTAACTGGCTTGGAGGAGCGCAGTCACCAAAACTTGTCCTTTCAGTTTAGCCTT
AACCGGCGCATGACTTCAAGACTAACTCCTCTAAATCAATTACCAGTGGCTGCTGCCAGTGGTGCTTTTG
CATGTCTTTCCGGGTTGGACTCAAGACGATAGTTACCGGATAAGGCGCAGCGGTCGGACTGAACGGGGGG
TTCGTGCATACAGTCCAGCTTGGAGCGAACTGCCTACCCGGAACTGAGTGTCAGGCGTGGAATGAGACAA
ACGCGGCCATAACAGCGGAATGACACCGGTAAACCGAAAGGCAGGAACAGGAGAGCGCACGAGGGAGCCG
CCAGGGGGAAACGCCTGGTATCTTTATAGTCCTGTCGGGTTTCGCCACCACTGATTTGAGCGTCAGATTT
CGTGATGCTTGTCAGGGGGGCGGAGCCTATGGAAAAACGGCTTTGCCGCGGCCCTCTCACTTCCCTGTTA
AGTATCTTCCTGGCATCTTCCAGGAAATCTCCGCCCCGTTCGTAAGCCATTTCCGCTCGCCGCAGTCGAA
CGACCGAGCGTAGCGAGTCAGTGAGCGAGGAAGCGGAATATATCCCTAGGTATAAACGCAGAAAGGCCCA
CCCGAAGGTGAGCCAGTGTGACTCTAGTAGAGAGCGTTCACCGACAAACAACAGATAAAACGAAAGGCCC
AGTCTTTCGACTGAGCCTTTCGTTTTATTTGATGCCCTATTATTACTTGAAGCGATATGTGATGCGCCCA
CGCGTCAAATCATAGGGGCTCATTTCAACCGTCACCTTGTCACCGACAAGGATACGGATATAGTTTTTGC
GGATTTTCCCGCTTACGGTCGCTAAAATCTGATGCCCGTTCTCAAGTTCCACTGTAAACATAGCGTTGGG
CATGGTTTCTACAACTTTGCCTTCAATTTCGATGACATCTTCTTTGGCCGACCCTCCGCCTCCGCTACCG
CCTCCACCAGAGCCTCCTCCACCGGAATTGCCGGACACCTTCTTTTTCTCCTTGTCGAACTTGGCGGCCT
CGTTCCTATCGAACAGGGCCTCGATGCTCAGGTTCTTAAACCTGGGGATACAGTAGCCGAAAGGCACACA
CAGCAGTTTCAGGAGCCTATCGTTGTACTTCTTCTCGTCATTCACAGCGTCGAAGTACTCGGACACCTTT
CCGCTGCTTTTCTCGTACCTCTCATTCATGATAATTCTCTGCATGATGTAATGGTACAGTTGGAAGTAGG
AATTGACCTCGGCAATGTCGTTGATATAGGCGTGGACATACCTGGCCACTTCCAGGGCGACGGCCTTGTT
TGCGAACAGGGTACATGTCTTGTTGTCAATTCTCAGGAGGTCCTCCCTGATGATCACATTCCACTTGGTG
TTCCTCAGGTAGGCGTTCAGGGCGGTTTTGGCCTTCTCCCTGTTAATCTGCCTGGTGAACTCCTCGGCTT
TCTTCTCGTCGCTGTATTTGATGTAATTGGCATACAGCTTGGGGTTGGCGCTCTCGAGGCTGTCAATGCT
CTCCTTGGCTCTTTCAGCCATCTCCTTTTCCACGTCCTTTCTCTTATCGGGGGCAGTTTCATCAATGCCA
GCGCAGAGCTTGGTGACGGAGCTGAATCCCTTCTCTTCCAGTTTCTTGAGATTGATGTCGTAGCCTTTCT
CCTTGTACAGTTGAGCATCACGCTCGACGCAATGGAATCCGATGACGTACCTGGCGTTGATATTGACAAT
ATTCTTGAGGATGTGGTAGATCACGGTGAGGTACAGGCTGATGATCTTTTTAAACTTCTCCCTCTCGGCG
TTTTCCCTGCCGGTGTCCTCAATGACGCTCCTTTTCTTGTCGAATTGGTCGTAGTTCATTCCGGTGATGA
TCTTTGTGAGAGCGTCCACCTTTTCGCTCACGCTCTTGCCCTTATCCTTTCCGATACAAGTTTCGTAGTA
CCTGTCGATCTGGTTCTTGCCGTTCTGGCCCTGTTTTTTCTGGATGTCAGCGATCCTGCCGAGCACGAAC
TTCACCACGGCCTCGTTTTTGGCGATCTCATGGAGGTGGGCAGGATCACCGTATCTGATCAGGTAGTGGA
ACCTTTTATTGCTGATCACGTTATTAATAATGAAATTTCTCATGCCGTGCTTGCCTTTCTTGAGCTTGTT
TCCGTTCTCGTCCAGGGAAAAGGTGTCGGCGAGGGCCTTGAGCTCATCATAGGACAGGTTGGTTCCTAAA
ATACGGATGGCGTCGATATACATGGCCCTCCTGGCATCGGCAATAGGTTCTCCCATTCTAGCGAAGGACT
TGATCAGCCTCAGCTCATCGGCGATCTTGGCGGAGTCTTTGAAAAAGGCGTATTCCTCCACGAACTTAGC
GTTGACTCCGATGAGAGGCATCACCTTCAGGAAGCTCTGGATGTTATCGAATTTATTAATCAGGGTGGTC
AGGAGGTCGTTGATCTCCTTGCCATCCAGGAACATGGTCAGGGCATACATGAGTTTGCTGAAGGCGGAAA
CATCACGGCCAGCGGGCAGGATTCTGGGCAGTCTAGGGGCGTCCTTCTTCTTATACTCTCTTGTCTTGTT
TCCCCTAAATTCCTTGATGTTGTGCATGATATTTTCGAGCTTTCTCCAAATTCTATTAGCTTCATCGTAG
TAGAGGGCATCCTTCTGGTCGTCGTTGAAGGAGCCCCTCAGGTTAATCACAAAGATATCCTTCTCGCTCA
GGGACTTCTCATTATCGGGGAGGGACTTATTGGCGGCAGCCACCTTGGCATCCTCTTCGATGTAATACCT
ATAAATCACAAAGTCCATCATGGTGTAGACCTTGGTCCTGATGGAGTCGAACACCTTATGATTTTTCCTG
ATCTCGGACATATCCTTCCTGTCCAGCATCACTTCCCTGAGCTTGGTGATATTGAATCCGAGGTTTTTCT
GCTCTTTCATAATGCTGAATCTGAAATATTGTTCGGCGAATTCGGCAGGGTTGATTCCCAGAGTTTCGGC
AATATAGTTCACGTTGGCGGCGGAGTTCTTGGAGAAGGAGTTGGTCAGCTCATTGGTGATCCTGTCGTAG
AGGTAGTTGAGGGTGGAGATGTATTCGTTGTCGAGGTTCTTATCGAGGTTGTAGAGCCAGGTCCTGGAGA
TCCTGGACTCTTCTTCGTTGTTAGCGACCACCCAGTGCGCCAGTCCGCTCAGGAGGGCCAGAATGTCATA
GCATTCGTTGCCGTAATTGATGATGTAATTTCTGCCCTCCTTGCTGAAAAAGGCCTGGCCGAAATAGCCG
AGTCTGGGGTTATCGAGGAAGTTGTCGAACTCGTCATACTGGGCCTTGATGGCGTTGATGAGCTTATCGT
TATTGTTGAAAGCGGCCCTATGGTGCTCGGGGTCTTTGAATTCGTCGTAGGTATACACTGTGGAGAACTT
GCCGAATCCAATAATGTCCTTATCCAGGCCGGAGATATTGTTGACGGCGTAGGCGGCGTTGGTAATGTAT
TCGGCGAGGATTTTTTCAATGTCCAGGATGTTATGGATCACCTGGATACAAATATTGTCATTGCCATCAG
CGCTCTCGCCGAAGTACCTCTTTTCCAGAGTTTCCTTCAGGCCGAGCATATCCTGCTGGACGGGTCCTGT
ATACAGAGGGTTGTTAGCCACCACGGCGTAGCCCTTAGGATGGCTGAATTTGGCGTTGCCGATCTTATAG
CCGGCGTTTTTATCGGCCATTTCAGCGCTGAAGGCCTCGCCCTCATTCACGCTCCTGATGCTGTCGCCCT
CCACGATCTTTTCCAGCCTGGCGTCGCTGCCTTCGGCGAAGGTTGTCATGTACACTTTGGAGCCGGACAC
GAGTGTGGACTTCACGCCCATGCCCTTGGCGAAGGACTTTTTTTTTTCGATCATGTAAGATCCTTTCTCC
TCTTTAGATCTTTTGAATTCTTTTCTCTATCACTGATAGGGAGTGGTAAAATAACTCTATCAACGATAGA
GTGTCAACAAAAATTAGGAATTAATGATGTCTAGATTAGATAAAAGTAAAGTGATTAACAGCGCATTAGA
GCTGCTTAATGAGGTCGGAATCGAAGGTTTAACAACCCGTAAACTCGCCCAGAAGCTAGGTGTAGAGCAG
CCTACATTGTATTGGCATGTAAAAAATAAGCGGGCTTTGCTCGACGCCTTAGCCATTGAGATGTTAGATA
GGCACCATACTCACTTTTGCCCTTTAGAAGGGGAAAGCTGGCAAGATTTTTTACGTAATAACGCTAAAAG
TTTTAGATGTGCTTTACTAAGTCATCGCGATGGAGCAAAAGTACATTTAGGTACACGGCCTACAGAAAAA
CAGTATGAAACTCTCGAAAATCAATTAGCCTTTTTATGCCAACAAGGTTTTTCACTAGAGAATGCATTAT
ATGCACTCAGCGCTGTGGGGCATTTTACTTTAGGTTGCGTATTGGAAGATCAAGAGCATCAAGTCGCTAA
AGAAGAAAGGGAAACACCTACTACTGATAGTATGCCGCCATTATTACGACAAGCTATCGAATTATTTGAT
CACCAAGGTGCAGAGCCAGCCTTCTTATTCGGCCTTGAATTGATCATATGCGGATTAGAAAAACAACTTA
AATGTGAAAGTGGGTCTTAAGACGTCGATATCTGGCGAAAATGAAACGTTGATCGGCACGTAAGAGGTTC
CAACTTTCACCATAATGAAATAAGATCACTACCGGGCGTATTTTTTGAGTTATCGAGATTTTCAGGAGCT
AAGGAAGCTAAAATGAGCCATATTCAA
Features (pLannotate 1.2.2; 11 found; start..end, strand, type, name):
    822..916     +  terminator     lambda t0 terminator: transcription terminator from phage lambda
   1030..1575    +  rep_origin     p15A ori: Plasmids containing the medium-copy-number p15A origin of replication can be propagated in E. coli cells that contain a second plasmid with the ColE1 origin.
   1663..1718    +  rep_origin     RSF ori (fragment): Plasmids containing the RSF 1030 origin of replication can be propagated in E. coli cells that contain additional plasmids with compatible origins.
   1737..1764    -  terminator     T7Te terminator: phage T7 early transcription terminator
   1780..1851    -  terminator     rrnB T1 terminator: transcription terminator T1 from the E. coli rrnB gene
   1866..2078    -  CDS            infA: IF1_STRPN - Experimental evidence at protein level: Swiss-Prot protein existence level 1. One of the essential components for the initiation of protein synthesis. Stabilizes the binding of IF-2 and IF-3 on the 30S subunit to which N-formylmethionyl-tRNA(fMet) subsequently binds. Helps modulate mRNA selection, yielding the 30S pre-initiation complex (PIC). Upon addition of the 50S ribosomal subunit IF-1, IF-2 and IF-3 are released leaving the mature 70S translation initiation complex. From Streptococcus pneumoniae serotype 4 (strain ATCC BAA-334 / TIGR4).
   2124..5024    -  CDS            RfxCas13d: RNA-targeting Type VI CRISPR protein from Ruminococcus flavefaciens strain XPD3002 (Konermann et al., 2018)
   5063..5118    -  promoter       tetR/tetA promoters: tetR; overlapping promoters for bacterial tetR and tetA
   5137..5760    +  CDS            TetR: tetracycline repressor TetR; tetR from transposon Tn10; TetR binds to the tetracycline operator tetO to inhibit transcription. This inhibition can be relieved by adding tetracycline or doxycycline.
   5790..5892    +  promoter       cat promoter: promoter of the E. coli cat gene encoding chloramphenicol acetyltransferase
   5893..801     +  CDS            KanR (across the origin): aminoglycoside phosphotransferase; aph(3')-Ia; confers resistance to kanamycin in bacteria or G418 (Geneticin®) in eukaryotes
