[The description below was written by a language model from this plasmid's Addgene catalogue record and pLannotate feature annotations shown in this document.]
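Description:
pPBO.ACT002 is a 5.9 kb bacterial expression plasmid for anhydrotetracycline-inducible production of a catalytically dead Cas13d fused to a translation initiation factor. It replicates in E. coli from a p15A origin, listed as low copy. This origin is compatible with ColE1-type plasmids, so it can coexist with a second plasmid in the same cell. Selection is by kanamycin, through an aph(3')-Ia gene that the annotation places downstream of a cat promoter and upstream of a lambda t0 terminator. The feature table also flags a short RSF origin fragment next to p15A, which looks like a partial match rather than a second functional origin.

The payload is dCasRx (dRfxCas13d) from Ruminococcus flavefaciens XPD3002. It carries R295A, H300A, R849A and H854A substitutions that abolish RNA cleavage while leaving guide-directed RNA binding intact. Its C terminus is joined through a 3x(GGGS) linker to E. coli initiation factor 1 (infA). The automated annotation matched this segment to the Streptococcus pneumoniae homologue, but the catalogue entry specifies the E. coli protein. The fusion is transcribed from the divergent tetR/tetA promoter region (pTet) and is followed by rrnB T1 and T7Te terminators. A Tn10 TetR gene is encoded in the opposite direction on the same plasmid, so TetR represses the fusion until aTc is added.

The associated work describes CRISPR-RNAa, in which dCas13 fusions to initiation factors are targeted to a chosen mRNA to activate its translation in bacteria. No crRNA or guide cassette is annotated here, so the guide and any reporter are presumably supplied from a separate compatible plasmid.
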