Addgene plasmid #182712: pPBO.ACT002
Purpose: aTc inducible dCasRx-IF1
Depositing lab: Joseph Schoeniger. Depositing organization: Sandia National Laboratory, Livermore. Publication: CRISPR-RNAa: targeted activation of translation using dCas13 fusions to translation initiation factors. Otoupal PB, Cress BF, Doudna JA, Schoeniger JS. Nucleic Acids Res. 2022 Aug 11. pii: 6660959. doi: 10.1093/nar/gkac680. PubMed 35950485.
Backbone
  Vector backbone: p15a ORI
  Backbone size w/o insert (bp): 2748
  Total vector size (bp): 5907
  Modifications to backbone: N/A
  Vector type: Bacterial Expression, CRISPR
Growth in bacteria
  Bacterial resistance: Kanamycin, 50 μg/mL
  Growth temperature: 37°C
  Growth strain: DH5alpha
  Copy number: Low Copy
Gene/Insert
  Gene/Insert name: dCasRx (alt names: dRfxCas13d; dCas13)
  Species: Ruminococcus flavefaciens XPD3002
  Insert size (bp): 3159
  Mutation: Catalytically deactivated R295A, H300A, R849A, H854A
  GenBank ID: 891778
  Promoter: pTet
  Tag / fusion protein: 3x(GGGS)-Escherichia Coli Initiation Factor 1 (C terminal on insert)
  Cloning method: Gibson Cloning
  Sequencing primers: 5′ taagcagctctaatgcgc; 3′ gatttcgtgatgcttgtcaggg
Resource information
  A portion of this plasmid was derived from a plasmid made by: Plasmid pPBO.ACT001 was built using a dCasRx construct obtained from Emeric Charles at the University of California at Berkeley's labs of David Savage and Jennifer Doudna. Please cite the associated publication in any use of this plasmid: https://doi.org/10.1101/2021.05.26.445687. dCasRx was originally identified and created by Silvana Konnerman et al in the following publication. A variant of dCasRx can be obtained from Addgene deposit #109050. Please also cite the associated publication in any use of this plasmid: DOI: 10.1016/j.cell.2018.02.033
Terms and licenses: Academic/Nonprofit Terms; Industry Terms: Not Available to Industry
Depositor comments: This material is based upon work supported by the U. S. Department of Energy, Office of Science, through the Genomic Science Program, Office of Biological and Environmental Research, under the Secure Biosystems Design Initiative. Sandia National Laboratories is managed by National Technology and Engineering Solutions of Sandia, LLC., a wholly owned subsidiary of Honeywell International, Inc., for the U.S. Department of Energy under contract no. DE-NA-0003525.
How to cite: pPBO.ACT002 was a gift from Joseph Schoeniger (Addgene plasmid # 182712 ; http://n2t.net/addgene:182712 ; RRID:Addgene_182712)
